>Addgene plasmid #135192 | pSNA | addgene full sequence | sequence record 296242 | Addgene NGS Result
AAGAAACCAATTGTCCATATTGCATCAGACATTGCCGTCACTGCGTCTTTTACTGGCTCTTCTCGCTAAC
CAAACCGGTAACCCCGCTTATTAAAAGCATTCTGTAACAAAGCGGGACCAAAGCCATGACAAAAACGCGT
AACAAAAGTGTCTATAATCACGGCAGAAAAGTCCACATTGATTATTTGCACGGCGTCACACTTTGCTATG
CCATAGCATTTTTATCCATAAGATTAGCGGATCCTACCTGACGCTTTTTATCGCAACTCTCTACTGTTTC
TCCATACCCGTTTTTTTGGGCTAGCAGGAGGGTACCTATATGCATATGAAAATCATCAAAAAAAACCAGG
TAATGAACCTCGGTCCGAACTCTAAACTGCTGAAAGAATACAAATCCCAGCTGATCGAACTGAACATCGA
ACAGTTCGAAGCAGGTATCGGTCTGATCCTGGGTGATGCTTACATCCGTTCTCGTGATGAAGGTAAAACC
TACTGTATGCAGTTCGAGTGGAAAAACAAAGCATACATGGACCACGTATGTCTGCTGTACGATCAGTGGG
TACTGTCCCCGCCGCACAAAAAAGAACGTGTTAACCACCTGGGTAACCTGGTAATCACCTGGGGCGCCCA
GACTTTCAAACACCAAGCATTCAACAAACTGGCTAACCTGTTCATCGTTAACAACAAAAAAACCATCCCG
AACAACCTGGTTGAAAACTACCTGACCCCGATGTCTCTGGCATACTGGTTCATGGATGATGGTGGTAAAT
GGGATTACAACAAAAACTCTACCAACAAATCGATCGTACTGAACACCCAGTCTTTCACTTTCGAAGAAGT
AGAATACCTGGTTAAGGGTCTGCGTAACAAATTCCAACTGAACTGTTACGTAAAAATCAACAAAAACAAA
CCGATCATCTACATCGATTCTATGTCTTACCTGATCTTCTACAACCTGATCAAACCGTACCTGATCCCGC
AGATGATGTACAAACTGCCGAACACTATCTCCTCCGAAACTTTCCTGAAATAAGCTAGAAGATGTTTCGT
GAAGCCGTCGACGCTTATAAAAAATGGATATTAATACTGAAACTGAGATCAAGCAAAAGCATTCACTAAC
CCCCTTTCCTGTTTTCCTAATCAGCCCGGCATTTCGCGGGCGATATTTTCACAGCTATTTCAGGAGTTCA
GCCATGAACGCTTATTACATTCAGGATCGTCTTGAGGCTCAGAGCTGGGCGCGTCACTACCAGCAGCTCG
CCCGTGAAGAGAAAGAGGCAGAACTGGCAGACGACATGGAAAAAGGCCTGCCCCAGCACCTGTTTGAATC
GCTATGCATCGATCATTTGCAACGCCACGGGGCCAGCAAAAAATCCATTACCCGTGCGTTTGATGACGAT
GTTGAGTTTCAGGAGCGCATGGCAGAACACATCCGGTACATGGTTGAAACCATTGCTCACCACCAGGTTG
ATATTGATTCAGAGGTATAAAACGAATGAGTACTGCACTCGCAACGCTGGCTGGGAAGCTGGCTGAACGT
GTCGGCATGGATTCTGTCGACCCACAGGAACTGATCACCACTCTTCGCCAGACGGCATTTAAAGGTGATG
CCAGCGATGCGCAGTTCATCGCATTACTGATCGTTGCCAACCAGTACGGCCTTAATCCGTGGACGAAAGA
AATTTACGCCTTTCCTGATAAGCAGAATGGCATCGTTCCGGTGGTGGGCGTTGATGGCTGGTCCCGCATC
ATCAATGAAAACCAGCAGTTTGATGGCATGGACTTTGAGCAGGACAATGAATCCTGTACATGCCGGATTT
ACCGCAAGGACCGTAATCATCCGATCTGCGTTACCGAATGGATGGATGAATGCCGCCGCGAACCATTCAA
AACTCGCGAAGGCAGAGAAATCACGGGGCCGTGGCAGTCGCATCCCAAACGGATGTTACGTCATAAAGCC
ATGATTCAGTGTGCCCGTCTGGCCTTCGGATTTGCTGGTATCTATGACAAGGATGAAGCCGAGCGCATTG
TCGAAAATACTGCATACACTGCAGAACGTCAGCCGGAACGCGACATCACTCCGGTTAACGATGAAACCAT
GCAGGAGATTAACACTCTGCTGATCGCCCTGGATAAAACATGGGATGACGACTTATTGCCGCTCTGTTCC
CAGATATTTCGCCGCGACATTCGTGCATCGTCAGAACTGACACAGGCCGAAGCAGTAAAAGCTCTTGGAT
TCCTGAAACAGAAAGCCGCAGAGCAGAAGGTGGCAGCATGACACCGGACATTATCCTGCAGCGTACCGGG
ATCGATGTGAGAGCTGTCGAACAGGGGGAAGATGCGTGGCACAAATTACGGCTCGGCGTCATCACCGCTT
CAGAAGTTCACAACGTGATAGCAAAACCCCGCTCCGGAAAGAAGTGGCCTGACATGAAAATGTCCTACTT
CCACACCCTGCTTGCTGAGGTTTGCACCGGTGTGGCTCCGGAAGTTAACGCTAAAGCACTGGCCTGGGGA
AAACAGTACGAGAACGACGCCAGAACCCTGTTTGAATTCACTTCCGGCGTGAATGTTACTGAATCCCCGA
TCATCTATCGCGACGAAAGTATGCGTACCGCCTGCTCTCCCGATGGTTTATGCAGTGACGGCAACGGCCT
TGAACTGAAATGCCCGTTTACCTCCCGGGATTTCATGAAGTTCCGGCTCGGTGGTTTCGAGGCCATAAAG
TCAGCTTACATGGCCCAGGTGCAGTACAGCATGTGGGTGACGCGAAAAAATGCCTGGTACTTTGCCAACT
ATGACCCGCGTATGAAGCGTGAAGGCCTGCATTATGTCGTGATTGAGCGGGATGAAAAGTACATGGCGAG
TTTTGACGAGATCGTGCCGGAGTTCATCGAAAAAATGGACGAGGCACTGGCTGAAATTGGTTTTGTATTT
GGGGAGCAATGGCGATGACGCATCCTCACGATAATAAGCTTCCTGCTGAACATCAAAGGCAAGAAAACAT
CTGTTGTCAAAGACAGCATCCTTGAACAAGGACAATTAACAGTTAACAAATAAAAACGCAAAAGAAAATG
CCGATATTGACTACCGGAAGCAGTGTGACCGTGTGCTTCTCAAATGCCTGATTCAGGCTGTCTATGTGTG
ACTGTTGAGCTGTAACAAGTTGTCTCAGGTGTTCAATTTCATGTTCTAGTTGCTTTGTTTTACTGGTTTC
ACCTGTTCTATTAGGTGTTACATGCTGTTCATCTGTTACATTGTCGATCTGTTCATGGTGAACAGCTTTA
AATGCACCAAAAACTCGTAAAAGCTCTGATGTATCTATCTTTTTTACACCGTTTTCATCTGTGCATATGG
ACAGTTTTCCCTTTGATATGTAACGGTGAACAGTTGTTCTACTTTTGTTTGTTAGTCTTGATGCTTCACT
GATAGATACAAGAGCCATAAGAACCTCAGATCCTTCCGTATTTAGCCAGTATGTTCTCTAGTGTGGTTCG
TTGTTTTTGCGTGAGCCATGAGAACGAACCATTGAGATCATACTTACTTTGCATGTCACTCAAAAATTTT
GCCTCAAAACTGGTGAGCTGAATTTTTGCAGTTAAAGCATCGTGTAGTGTTTTTCTTAGTCCGTTATGTA
GGTAGGAATCTGATGTAATGGTTGTTGGTATTTTGTCACCATTCATTTTTATCTGGTTGTTCTCAAGTTC
GGTTACGAGATCCATTTGTCTATCTAGTTCAACTTGGAAAATCAACGTATCAGTCGGGCGGCCTCGCTTA
TCAACCACCAATTTCATATTGCTGTAAGTGTTTAAATCTTTACTTATTGGTTTCAAAACCCATTGGTTAA
GCCTTTTAAACTCATGGTAGTTATTTTCAAGCATTAACATGAACTTAAATTCATCAAGGCTAATCTCTAT
ATTTGCCTTGTGAGTTTTCTTTTGTGTTAGTTCTTTTAATAACCACTCATAAATCCTCATAGAGTATTTG
TTTTCAAAAGACTTAACATGTTCCAGATTATATTTTATGAATTTTTTTAACTGGAAAAGATAAGGCAATA
TCTCTTCACTAAAAACTAATTCTAATTTTTCGCTTGAGAACTTGGCATAGTTTGTCCACTGGAAAATCTC
AAAGCCTTTAACCAAAGGATTCCTGATTTCCACAGTTCTCGTCATCAGCTCTCTGGTTGCTTTAGCTAAT
ACACCATAAGCATTTTCCCTACTGATGTTCATCATCTGAACGTATTGGTTATAAGTGAACGATACCGTCC
GTTCTTTCCTTGTAGGGTTTTCAATCGTGGGGTTGAGTAGTGCCACACAGCATAAAATTAGCTTGGTTTC
ATGCTCCGTTAAGTCATAGCGACTAATCGCTAGTTCATTTGCTTTGAAAACAACTAATTCAGACATACAT
CTCAATTGGTCTAGGTGATTTTAATCACTATACCAATTGAGATGGGCTAGTCAATGATAATTACTAGTCC
TTTTCCTTTGAGTTGTGGGTATCTGTAAATTCTGCTAGACCTTTGCTGGAAAACTTGTAAATTCTGCTAG
ACCCTCTGTAAATTCCGCTAGACCTTTGTGTGTTTTTTTTGTTTATATTCAAGTGGTTATAATTTATAGA
ATAAAGAAAGAATAAAAAAAGATAAAAAGAATAGATCCCAGCCCTGTGTATAACTCACTACTTTAGTCAG
TTCCGCAGTATTACAAAAGGATGTCGCAAACGCTGTTTGCTCCTCTACAAAACAGACCTTAAAACCCTAA
AGGCTTAAGTAGCACCCTCGCAAGCTCGGGCAAATCGCTGAATATTCCTTTTGTCTCCGACCATCAGGCA
CCTGAGTCGCTGTCTTTTTCGTGACATTCAGTTCGCTGCGCTCACGGCTCTGGCAGTGAATGGGGGTAAA
TGGCACTACAGGCGCCTTTTATGGATTCATGCAAGGAAACTACCCATAATACAAGAAAAGCCCGTCACGG
GCTTCTCAGGGCGTTTTATGGCGGGTCTGCTATGTGGTGCTATCTGACTTTTTGCTGTTCAGCAGTTCCT
GCCCTCTGATTTTCCAGTCTGACCACTTCGGATTATCCCGTGACAGGTCATTCAGACTGGCTAATGCACC
CAGTAAGGCAGCGGTATCATCAACAGGCTTACCCGTCTTACTGTCGGGGATCGACGCTCTCCCTTATGCG
ACTCCTGCACCTTTCGTCTTCGAATAAATACCTGTGACGGAAGATCACTTCGCAGAATAAATAAATCCTG
GTCTGACGCTCAGTGGAACGAAAACTCACGTTAAGGGATTTTGGTCATGAGATTATCAAAAAGGATCTTC
ACCTAGATCCTTTTAAATTAAAAATGAAGTTTTAAATCAATCTAAAGTATATATGAGTAAACTTGGTCTG
ACAGTTACCAATGCTTAATCAGTGAGGCACCTATCTCAGCGATCTGTCTATTTCGTTCATCCATAGTTGC
CTGACTCCCCGTCGTGTAGATAACTACGATACGGGAGGGCTTACCATCTGGCCCCAGTGCTGCAATGATA
CCGCGAGACCCACGCTCACCGGCTCCAGATTTATCAGCAATAAACCAGCCAGCCGGAAGGGCCGAGCGCA
GAAGTGGTCCTGCAACTTTATCCGCCTCCATCCAGTCTATTAATTGTTGCCGGGAAGCTAGAGTAAGTAG
TTCGCCAGTTAATAGTTTGCGCAACGTTGTTGCCATTGCTGCAGGCATCGTGGTGTCACGCTCGTCGTTT
GGTATGGCTTCATTCAGCTCCGGTTCCCAACGATCAAGGCGAGTTACATGATCCCCCATGTTGTGCAAAA
AAGCGGTTAGCTCCTTCGGTCCTCCGATCGTTGTCAGAAGTAAGTTGGCCGCAGTGTTATCACTCATGGT
TATGGCAGCACTGCATAATTCTCTTACTGTCATGCCATCCGTAAGATGCTTTTCTGTGACTGGTGAGTAC
TCAACCAAGTCATTCTGAGAATAGTGTATGCGGCGACCGAGTTGCTCTTGCCCGGCGTCAATACGGGATA
ATACCGCGCCACATAGCAGAACTTTAAAAGTGCTCATCATTGGAAAACGTTCTTCGGGGCGAAAACTCTC
AAGGATCTTACCGCTGTTGAGATCCAGTTCGATGTAACCCACTCGTGCACCCAACTGATCTTCAGCATCT
TTTACTTTCACCAGCGTTTCTGGGTGAGCAAAAACAGGAAGGCAAAATGCCGCAAAAAAGGGAATAAGGG
CGACACGGAAATGTTGAATACTCATACTCTTCCTTTTTCAATATTATTGAAGCATTTATCAGGGTTATTG
TCTCATGAGCGGATACATATTTGAATGTATTTAGAAAAATAAACAAATAGGGGTTCCGCGCACATTTCCC
CGAAAAGTGTCGTCGGTTCAGGGCAGGGTCGTTAAATAGCCGCTTATGTCTATTGCTGGTCTCGGTACCC
GGGGATCCTCTAGAGTCGACCTGCATAATGTGCCTGTCAAATGGACGAAGCAGGGATTCTGCAAACCCTA
TGCTACTCCGTCAAGCCGTCAATTGTCTGATTCGTTACCAATTATGACAACTTGACGGCTACATCATTCA
CTTTTTCTTCACAACCGGCACGGAACTCGCTCGGGCTGGCCCCGGTGCATTTTTTAAATACCCGCGAGAA
ATAGAGTTGATCGTCAAAACCAACATTGCGACCGACGGTGGCGATAGGCATCCGGGTGGTGCTCAAAAGC
AGCTTCGCCTGGCTGATACGTTGGTCCTCGCGCCAGCTTAAGACGCTAATCCCTAACTGCTGGCGGAAAA
GATGTGACAGACGCGACGGCGACAAGCAAACATGCTGTGCGACGCTGGCGATATCAAAATTGCTGTCTGC
CAGGTGATCGCTGATGTACTGACAAGCCTCGCGTACCCGATTATCCATCGGTGGATGGAGCGACTCGTTA
ATCGCTTCCATGCGCCGCAGTAACAATTGCTCAAGCAGATTTATCGCCAGCAGCTCCGAATAGCGCCCTT
CCCCTTGCCCGGCGTTAATGATTTGCCCAAACAGGTCGCTGAAATGCGGCTGGTGCGCTTCATCCGGGCG
AAAGAACCCCGTATTGGCAAATATTGACGGCCAGTTAAGCCATTCATGCCAGTAGGCGCGCGGACGAAAG
TAAACCCACTGGTGATACCATTCGCGAGCCTCCGGATGACGACCGTAGTGATGAATCTCTCCTGGCGGGA
ACAGCAAAATATCACCCGGTCGGCAAACAAATTCTCGTCCCTGATTTTTCACCACCCCCTGACCGCGAAT
GGTGAGATTGAGAATATAACCTTTCATTCCCAGCGGTCGGTCGATAAAAAAATCGAGATAACCGTTGGCC
TCAATCGGCGTTAAACCCGCCACCAGATGGGCATTAAACGAGTATCCCGGCAGCAGGGGATCATTTTGCG
CTTCAGCCATACTTTTCATACTCCCGCCATTCAGAG
Features (pLannotate 1.2.2; 13 found; start..end, strand, type, name):
      1..285     +  promoter       araBAD promoter: araBAD; promoter of the L-arabinose operon of E. coli; the araC regulatory gene is transcribed in the opposite direction (Guzman et al., 1995)
    326..1030    +  CDS            SCEI: SCE1_YEAST - Also known as OMEGA, SECY. Experimental evidence at protein level: Swiss-Prot protein existence level 1. Mitochondrial DNA endonuclease involved in intron homing. It introduces a specific double-strand break in the DNA of the 21S rRNA gene and thus mediates the insertion of an intron, containing its own coding sequence (group I intron), into an intronless gene. Specifically recognizes and cleaves the sequence 5'-TAGGGATAACAGGGTAAT-3'. From Saccharomyces cerevisiae (strain ATCC 204508 / S288c) (Baker's yeast).
   1074..1490    +  CDS            Gam: inhibitor of the host RecBCD nuclease in the λ Red system; gam; protects the double-stranded DNA substrate for recombination
   1496..2281    +  CDS            Beta: single-stranded DNA binding recombinase in the λ Red system; bet; mediates pairing of a single-stranded DNA with a complementary target
   2278..2958    +  CDS            Exo: 5' to 3' double-stranded DNA exonuclease in the λ Red system; exo; creates 3' single-stranded DNA tails
   2959..2976    +  terminator     λ tL3 terminator (fragment): transcription terminator tL3 from phage λ
   2976..3063    +  CDS            SacB (fragment): secreted levansucrase that renders bacterial growth sensitive to sucrose; Bacillus subtilis sacB; negative selection marker
   3456..4406    -  CDS            Rep101(Ts): temperature-sensitive version of the RepA protein needed for replication with the pSC101 origin (Armstrong et al., 1984); rep101 encoding an A56V mutation
   4454..4676    -  rep_origin     pSC101 ori: low-copy replication origin that requires the Rep101 protein
   5395..6255    -  CDS            AmpR: β-lactamase; bla; confers resistance to ampicillin, carbenicillin, and related antibiotics
   6256..6360    -  promoter       AmpR promoter: bla
   6431..6465    +  misc_feature   MCS (fragment): pUC18/19 multiple cloning site
   6552..7430    -  CDS            araC: L-arabinose regulatory protein; araC
