[The description below was written by a language model from this plasmid's Addgene catalogue record and pLannotate feature annotations shown in this document.]
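Description:
pSNA is a bacterial helper plasmid for genome engineering in Escherichia coli, built on the pKOBEG backbone with the original chloramphenicol cassette replaced by an ampicillin resistance cassette. It replicates from the low-copy pSC101 origin, which depends on the plasmid-encoded Rep101 protein. The feature annotation identifies this as the temperature-sensitive A56V variant, a form commonly used so that helper plasmids can be cured by a temperature shift, although the catalogue entry lists growth at 37°C and gives the copy number as unknown. Selection is through β-lactamase (AmpR) driven by its own bla promoter.

The payload is a single arabinose-inducible operon of about 2.7 kb placed between NheI and HindIII sites. The araBAD promoter, controlled by the divergently transcribed araC regulator carried on the same plasmid, drives the I-SceI homing endonuclease from yeast mitochondria, followed by the three λ Red genes: gam, which inhibits host RecBCD nuclease and protects linear DNA; bet, the single-strand annealing recombinase; and exo, the 5' to 3' exonuclease that generates recombinogenic 3' tails. A fragment of the λ tL3 terminator follows the operon. Short sacB and pUC multiple cloning site fragments are also annotated and appear to be cloning remnants rather than functional parts.

Adding arabinose therefore supplies both homologous recombination functions and a rare-cutting endonuclease that recognises an 18 bp site. Cleavage at an engineered I-SceI site can release a donor fragment or create a chromosomal break that Red recombination then resolves. According to the record, the plasmid was developed for an electroporation-free Red recombineering method for markerless deletion and genomic replacement in E. coli DH1.
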