Addgene plasmid #135192: pSNA
Purpose: Arabinose inducible expression of lamba-Red recombinase proteins and I-SceI. Contains ampicillin resistance cassette
Depositing lab: Hongqing Fang. Depositing organization: East China University of Science and Technology. Publication: An electroporation-free method based on Red recombineering for markerless deletion and genomic replacement in the Escherichia coli DH1 genome. Wei Y, Deng P, Mohsin A, Yang Y, Zhou H, Guo M, Fang H. PLoS One. 2017 Oct 24;12(10):e0186891. doi: 10.1371/journal.pone.0186891. eCollection 2017. PubMed 29065183.
Backbone
  Vector backbone: pKOBEG
  Modifications to backbone: Amp cassette inserted in place of Cm cassette
  Vector type: Bacterial Expression, Synthetic Biology
Growth in bacteria
  Bacterial resistance: Ampicillin, 100 μg/mL
  Growth temperature: 37°C
  Growth strain: DH5alpha
  Copy number: Unknown
Gene/Insert
  Gene/Insert name: I-SceI lamba Red
  Species: Synthetic
  Mutation: None
  Promoter: araBAD
  Cloning method: Restriction Enzyme; 5′ cloning site NheI (not destroyed); 3′ cloning site HindIII (not destroyed)
  Sequencing primers: 5′ Unknown
Resource information
  A portion of this plasmid was derived from a plasmid made by: Plasmid pKOBEG, used for cloning the lamba red system, was a gift from Christophe d'Enfert
Terms and licenses: Academic/Nonprofit Terms; Industry Terms: Not Available to Industry
How to cite: pSNA was a gift from Hongqing Fang (Addgene plasmid # 135192 ; http://n2t.net/addgene:135192 ; RRID:Addgene_135192)
